Addgene plasmid #250476: pPR-1_B_LD5N
Purpose: GRASP module to assemble sPPR proteins for RNA editing: module B_LD5N
Depositing lab: Ian Small. Depositing organization: University of Western Australia. Publication: GRASP: a modular toolkit for building synthetic pentatricopeptide repeat RNA-binding proteins. Dennis M, Low SY, Viljoen A, Pullakhandam A, Colas des Francs-Small C, Campbell-Clause L, Bond CS, Small I, Kwok van der Giezen FM. Nucleic Acids Res. 2025 Oct 28;53(20):gkaf1169. doi: 10.1093/nar/gkaf1169. PubMed 41224122.
Backbone
  Vector backbone: pAGM1311
  Backbone manufacturer: Sylvestre Marillonnet
  Vector type: Synthetic Biology
Growth in bacteria
  Bacterial resistance: Kanamycin, 50 μg/mL
  Growth temperature: 37°C
  Growth strain: DH5alpha
  Copy number: High Copy
Gene/Insert
  Gene/Insert name: B_LD5N
  Species: Synthetic
  Cloning method: Golden Gate
Terms and licenses: Academic/Nonprofit Terms; Industry Terms: Not Available to Industry
Depositor comments: GRASP kit for MoClo assembly of sPPR proteins is a library of 42 plasmids which can be combined to assemble sPPR proteins with 9, 14, or 19 motifs to target any RNA sequence of the same length. See the original publication for more information, and find code for analysis and script for GRASP assembly at https://github.com/farleykvdg/GRASP.
How to cite: pPR-1_B_LD5N was a gift from Ian Small (Addgene plasmid # 250476 ; http://n2t.net/addgene:250476 ; RRID:Addgene_250476)
