[The description below was written by a language model from this plasmid's Addgene catalogue record and pLannotate feature annotations shown in this document.]
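Description:
pPR-1_B_LD5N is a small (about 2.1 kb) Golden Gate/MoClo cloning module built on the pAGM1311 backbone, a level −1-type universal acceptor used in hierarchical modular cloning. It is propagated in E. coli at high copy number from a ColE1/pUC-type origin and selected with kanamycin. Resistance comes from an aminoglycoside phosphotransferase gene that the annotation places directly downstream of the bla (AmpR) promoter. A short lacI fragment is also annotated, most likely a backbone remnant with no functional role here.

The payload is the synthetic insert B_LD5N, one of 42 parts in the GRASP kit for assembling synthetic pentatricopeptide repeat (sPPR) RNA-binding proteins, here intended for RNA editing applications. The automated annotation detects only a roughly 120-nt coding segment, which it matches to a fragment of an Arabidopsis thaliana PPR protein (PCMP-E55). This reflects sequence similarity between the designed motif and natural PPR proteins, not a plant-derived gene, since the insert is recorded as synthetic. No promoter, terminator or tag is annotated around the insert, which fits a part-storage plasmid and not an expression construct. The record does not state the nucleotide specificity of the motif, its exact position in the array, or the type IIS enzyme sites that release it.

In use, this module is combined with other kit members by Golden Gate assembly to build sPPR proteins of 9, 14 or 19 motifs. Each motif recognises one RNA base, so the assembled array can be programmed to bind a chosen RNA sequence of matching length.
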