Features (pLannotate 1.2.2; 5 found; start..end, strand, type, name):
      9..128     +  CDS            PCMP-E55 (fragment): PPR65_ARATH - Experimental evidence at transcript level: Swiss-Prot protein existence level 2. From Arabidopsis thaliana (Mouse-ear cress).
    218..322     +  promoter       AmpR promoter: bla
    323..1117    +  CDS            KanR: aminoglycoside phosphotransferase; aphA-3; confers resistance to kanamycin
   1288..1876    +  rep_origin     ori: high-copy-number ColE1/pMB1/pBR322/pUC origin of replication
   2059..2108    +  CDS            lacI (fragment): lac repressor; lacI; The lac repressor binds to the lac operator to inhibit transcription in E. coli. This inhibition can be relieved by adding lactose or isopropyl-β-D-thiogalactopyranoside (IPTG).
>Addgene plasmid #250476 | pPR-1_B_LD5N | addgene full sequence | sequence record 498620 | Addgene NGS Result
ACATACTCTTCGATAAGATGCCTGAAAGAGATGTTGTTTCTTGGAACGCAATGATCTCTGGTTACGCTCA
GAACGGTAGGATCGATGAGGCAAGATTGTCTTCACGAAGTGGCTCTTCAGTGGACGAAAGGGCCTCGTGA
TACGCCTATTTTTATAGGTTAATGTCATGATAATAATGGTTTCTTAGACGTCAGGTGGCACTTTTCGGGG
AAATGTGCGCGGAACCCCTATTTGTTTATTTTTCTAAATACATTCAAATATGTATCCGCTCATGAGACAA
TAACCCTGATAAATGCTTCAATAATATTGAAAAAGGAAGAGTATGGCTAAAATGAGAATATCACCGGAAT
TGAAAAAACTGATCGAAAAATACCGCTGCGTAAAAGATACGGAAGGAATGTCTCCTGCTAAGGTATATAA
GCTGGTGGGAGAAAATGAAAACCTATATTTAAAAATGACGGACAGCCGGTATAAAGGGACCACCTATGAT
GTGGAACGGGAAAAGGACATGATGCTATGGCTGGAAGGAAAGCTGCCTGTTCCAAAGGTCCTGCACTTTG
AACGGCATGATGGCTGGAGCAATCTGCTCATGAGTGAGGCCGATGGCGTCCTTTGCTCGGAAGAGTATGA
AGATGAACAAAGCCCTGAAAAGATTATCGAGCTGTATGCGGAGTGCATCAGGCTCTTTCACTCCATCGAC
ATATCGGATTGTCCCTATACGAATAGCTTAGACAGCCGCTTAGCCGAATTGGATTACTTACTGAATAACG
ATCTGGCCGATGTGGATTGCGAAAACTGGGAAGAGGACACTCCATTTAAAGATCCGCGCGAGCTGTATGA
TTTTTTAAAGACGGAAAAGCCCGAAGAGGAACTTGTCTTTTCCCACGGCGACCTGGGAGACAGCAACATC
TTTGTGAAAGATGGCAAAGTAAGTGGCTTTATTGATCTTGGGAGAAGCGGCAGGGCGGACAAGTGGTATG
ACATTGCCTTCTGCGTCCGGTCGCTCAGGGAGGATATCGGGGAAGAACAGTATGTCGAGCTATTTTTTGA
CTTACTGGGGATCAAGCCTGATTGGGAGAAAATAAAATATTATATTTTACTGGATGAATTGTTTTAGCTG
TCAGACCAAGTTTACTCATATATACTTTAGATTGATTTAAAACTTCATTTTTAATTTAAAAGGATCTAGG
TGAAGATCCTTTTTGATAATCTCATGACCAAAATCCCTTAACGTGAGTTTTCGTTCCACTGAGCGTCAGA
CCCCGTAGAAAAGATCAAAGGATCTTCTTGAGATCCTTTTTTTCTGCGCGTAATCTGCTGCTTGCAAACA
AAAAAACCACCGCTACCAGCGGTGGTTTGTTTGCCGGATCAAGAGCTACCAACTCTTTTTCCGAAGGTAA
CTGGCTTCAGCAGAGCGCAGATACCAAATACTGTTCTTCTAGTGTAGCCGTAGTTAGGCCACCACTTCAA
GAACTCTGTAGCACCGCCTACATACCTCGCTCTGCTAATCCTGTTACCAGTGGCTGCTGCCAGTGGCGAT
AAGTCGTGTCTTACCGGGTTGGACTCAAGACGATAGTTACCGGATAAGGCGCAGCGGTCGGGCTGAACGG
GGGGTTCGTGCACACAGCCCAGCTTGGAGCGAACGACCTACACCGAACTGAGATACCTACAGCGTGAGCT
ATGAGAAAGCGCCACGCTTCCCGAAGGGAGAAAGGCGGACAGGTATCCGGTAAGCGGCAGGGTCGGAACA
GGAGAGCGCACGAGGGAGCTTCCAGGGGGAAACGCCTGGTATCTTTATAGTCCTGTCGGGTTTCGCCACC
TCTGACTTGAGCGTCGATTTTTGTGATGCTCGTCAGGGGGGCGGAGCCTATGGAAAAACGCCAGCAACGC
GGCCTTTTTACGGTTCCTGGCCTTTTGCTGGCCTTTTGCTCACATGTTCTTTCCTGCGTTATCCCCTGAT
TCTGTGGATAACCGTATTACCGCCTTTGAGTGAGCTGATACCGCTCGCCGCAGCCGAACGACCGAGCGCA
GCGAGTCAGTGAGCGAGGAAGCGGAAGAGCGCCCAATACGCAAACCGCCTCTCCCCGCGCGTTGGCCGAT
TCATTAATCACTCTGTGAAG
