>Addgene plasmid #250476 | pPR-1_B_LD5N | depositor partial sequence | sequence record 494217 | B_LD5N
ACTCTTCGATAAGATGCCTGAAAGAGATGTTGTTTCTTGGAACGCAATGATCTCTGGTTACGCTCAGAAC
GGTAGGATCGATGAGGCAAGA
